>Addgene plasmid #172927 | pRSETA_crGE | addgene full sequence | sequence record 339480 | Addgene NGS Result
GATCTCGATCCCGCGAAATTAATACGACTCACTATAGGGAGACCACAACGGTTTCCCTCTAGAAATAATT
TTGTTTAACTTTAAGAAGGAGATATACATATGCATCATCATCACCATCATGTGAGCAAAGGTGAAGAGCT
CTTTACCGGTGTTGTTCCGATTCTGGTTGAACTGGATGGTGACGTTAATGGTCACAAATTTTCAGTTAGC
GGTGAAGGCGAAGGTGATGCAACCTATGGTAAACTGACCCTGAAATTTATCTGTACCACCGGCAAACTGC
CGGTTCCGTGGCCGACCCTGGTTACCACCCTGAGCTGGGGTGTTCAGTGTTTTGCACGTTATCCGGATCA
CATGAAACAGCACGATTTTTTCAAAAGCGCAATGCCGGAAGGTTATGTTCAAGAACGTACCATCTTCTTC
AAAGATGACGGCAACTATAAAACCCGTGCCGAAGTTAAATTTGAAGGTGATACCCTGGTGAATCGCATTG
AACTGAAAGGCATCGATTTTAAAGAGGATGGTAATATCCTGGGCCACAAACTGGAATATAATGCCATTCA
TGGCAACGTGTATATCACCGCAGATAAACAGAAAAACGGCATCAAAGCAAATTTTGGCCTGAACTGCAAT
ATTGAAGATGGTTCAGTTCAGCTGGCAGATCATTATCAGCAGAATACCCCGATTGGTGATGGTCCGGTTC
TGCTGCCGGATAATCATTATCTGAGCACCCAGAGCAAACTGAGCAAAGATCCGAATGAAAAACGTGATCA
CATGGTGCTGCTGGAATTTGTTACCGCAGCAGGTATTACCCTGGGTATGGATGAACTGTATAAAGGTAGC
GGTGGTAGTGGTGGTTCAGGTGGCTCTGGTGGCAGCGGTGGATCCGGTGCAGAAGCAGCAGCAAAAGAAG
CCGCTGCCAAAGAAGCGGCAGCGAAAGAGGCTGCCGCAAAAGAGGCAGCAGCGAAAGAAGCAGCGGCTAA
AGCAGGTTCAGGCGGTTCTGGGGGTTCTGGCGGTAGCGGAGGCAGTGGCGGTAGTGGCGCTGAGGCAGCC
GCTAAAGAAGCTGCGGCAAAAGAAGCAGCGGCAAAAGAGGCTGCAGCTAAAGAAGCCGCAGCAAAAGAGG
CAGCAGCAAAAGCAGGTAGCGGTGGTTCAGGCGGTAGCGGTGGCTCAGGTGGCAGTGGCGGTTCCATGGT
GTCAAAAGGTGAGGAACTGTTTACAGGCGTGGTGCCGATCCTGGTAGAGCTGGACGGGGATGTGAATGGC
CATAAATTCAGCGTTTCAGGTGAAGGTGAGGGCGACGCCACGTACGGAAAACTGACACTGAAATTCATTT
GCACAACAGGTAAACTGCCTGTGCCTTGGCCTACACTGGTGACCACCTTTGGTTATGGTCTGATGTGCTT
TGCTCGCTATCCTGACCACATGAAACAACATGATTTCTTTAAATCTGCCATGCCTGAAGGCTACGTGCAA
GAGCGCACCATTTTTTTCAAAGACGATGGGAATTACAAAACACGTGCGGAGGTGAAATTCGAGGGCGATA
CACTGGTTAACCGTATCGAGCTGAAAGGTATCGACTTCAAAGAGGACGGAAACATTCTGGGTCATAAACT
GGAATACAACTACAACAGCCATAACGTGTACATCATGGCCGACAAACAAAAAAACGGGATTAAAGTGAAC
TTCAAAATCCGCCACAACATCGAAGATGGCAGCGTGCAGCTGGCCGACCACTATCAACAAAACACACCGA
TCGGCGACGGTCCTGTACTGCTGCCTGACAACCACTATCTGTCATATCAGAGCGCACTGTCAAAAGATCC
TAACGAGAAACGCGACCACATGGTTCTGCTGGAATTCGTGACAGCCGCTGGCATTACACTGGGCATGGAC
GAGCTGTACAAATAAAAGCTTGATCCGGCTGCTAACAAAGCCCGAAAGGAAGCTGAGTTGGCTGCTGCCA
CCGCTGAGCAATAACTAGCATAACCCCTTGGGGCCTCTAAACGGGTCTTGAGGGGTTTTTTGCTGAAAGG
AGGAACTATATCCGGATCTGGCGTAATAGCGAAGAGGCCCGCACCGATCGCCCTTCCCAACAGTTGCGCA
GCCTGAATGGCGAATGGG
[124 nt withheld, positions 2119-2242]
C
[91 nt withheld, positions 2244-2334]
A
[49 nt withheld, positions 2336-2384]
CCTTTGACGTTGGAGTCCACGTTCTTT
[37 nt withheld, positions 2412-2448]
ACCCTATCTCGGTCTATTCTTTTGATTTATAAGGGATTTTGCCGATTTCGGCCTATTGGTTAAAAAATGA
GCTGATTTAACAAAAATTTAACGCGAATTTTAACAAAATATTAACGCTTACAATTTAGGTGGCACTTTTC
GGGGAAATGTGCGCGGAACCCCTATTTGTTTATTTTTCTAAATACATTCAAATATGTATCCGCTCATGAG
ACAATAACCCTGATAAATGCTTCAATAATATTGAAAAAGGAAGAGTATGAGTATTCAACATTTCCGTGTC
GCCCTTATTCCCTTTTTTGCGGCATTTTGCCTTCCTGTTTTTGCTCACCCAGAAACGCTGGTGAAAGTAA
AAGATGCTGAAGATCAGTTGGGTGCACGAGTGGGTTACATCGAACTGGATCTCAACAGCGGTAAGATCCT
TGAGAGTTTTCGCCCCGAAGAACGTTTTCCAATGATGAGCACTTTTAAAGTTCTGCTATGTGGCGCGGTA
TTATCCCGTATTGACGCCGGGCAAGAGCAACTCGGTCGCCGCATACACTATTCTCAGAATGACTTGGTTG
AGTACTCACCAGTCACAGAAAAGCATCTTACGGATGGCATGACAGTAAGAGAATTATGCAGTGCTGCCAT
AACCATGAGTGATAACACTGCGGCCAACTTACTTCTGACAACGATCGGAGGACCGAAGGAGCTAACCGCT
TTTTTGCACAACATGGGGGATCATGTAACTCGCCTTGATCGTTGGGAACCGGAGCTGAATGAAGCCATAC
CAAACGACGAGCGTGACACCACGATGCCTGTAGCAATGGCAACAACGTTGCGCAAACTATTAACTGGCGA
ACTACTTACTCTAGCTTCCCGGCAACAATTAATAGACTGGATGGAGGCGGATAAAGTTGCAGGACCACTT
CTGCGCTCGGCCCTTCCGGCTGGCTGGTTTATTGCTGATAAATCTGGAGCCGGTGAGCGTGGGTCTCGCG
GTATCATTGCAGCACTGGGGCCAGATGGTAAGCCCTCCCGTATCGTAGTTATCTACACGACGGGGAGTCA
GGCAACTATGGATGAACGAAATAGACAGATCGCTGAGATAGGTGCCTCACTGATTAAGCATTGGTAACTG
TCAGACCAAGTTTACTCATATATACTTTAGATTGATTTAAAACTTCATTTTTAATTTAAAAGGATCTAGG
TGAAGATCCTTTTTGATAATCTCATGACCAAAATCCCTTAACGTGAGTTTTCGTTCCACTGAGCGTCAGA
CCCCGTAGAAAAGATCAAAGGATCTTCTTGAGATCCTTTTTTTCTGCGCGTAATCTGCTGCTTGCAAACA
AAAAAACCACCGCTACCAGCGGTGGTTTGTTTGCCGGATCAAGAGCTACCAACTCTTTTTCCGAAGGTAA
CTGGCTTCAGCAGAGCGCAGATACCAAATACTGTTCTTCTAGTGTAGCCGTAGTTAGGCCACCACTTCAA
GAACTCTGTAGCACCGCCTACATACCTCGCTCTGCTAATCCTGTTACCAGTGGCTGCTGCCAGTGGCGAT
AAGTCGTGTCTTACCGGGTTGGACTCAAGACGATAGTTACCGGATAAGGCGCAGCGGTCGGGCTGAACGG
GGGGTTCGTGCACACAGCCCAGCTTGGAGCGAACGACCTACACCGAACTGAGATACCTACAGCGTGAGCT
ATGAGAAAGCGCCACGCTTCCCGAAGGGAGAAAGGCGGACAGGTATCCGGTAAGCGGCAGGGTCGGAACA
GGAGAGCGCACGAGGGAGCTTCCAGGGGGAAACGCCTGGTATCTTTATAGTCCTGTCGGGTTTCGCCACC
TCTGACTTGAGCGTCGATTTTTGTGATGCTCGTCAGGGGGGCGGAGCCTATGGAAAAACGCCAGCAACGC
GGCCTTTTTACGGTTCCTGGCCTTTTGCTGGCCTTTTGCTCACATGTTCTTTCCTGCGTTATCCCCTGAT
TCTGTGGATAACCGTATTACCGCCTTTGAGTGAGCTGATACCGCTCGCCGCAGCCGAACGACCGAGCGCA
GCGAGTCAGTGAGCGAGGAAGCGGAAGAGCGCCCAATACGCAAACCGCCTCTCCCCGCGCGTTGGCCGAT
TCATTAATGCAG
Features (pLannotate 1.2.2; 12 found; start..end, strand, type, name):
     20..38      +  promoter       T7 promoter: promoter for bacteriophage T7 RNA polymerase
     70..92      +  RBS            RBS: efficient ribosome binding site from bacteriophage T7 gene 10 (Olins and Rangwala, 1989)
    121..834     +  CDS            mCerulean3: mCerulean3 is a basic (constitutively fluorescent) cyan fluorescent protein published in 2011, derived from Aequorea victoria. It is reported to be a somewhat slowly-maturing monomer with very low acid sensitivity.
   1186..1902    +  CDS            Citrine: Citrine is a basic (constitutively fluorescent) yellow fluorescent protein published in 2001, derived from Aequorea victoria. It has moderate acid sensitivity.
   1918..1967    +  CDS            SET1 (fragment): solubility-enhancement tag derived from T7 phage gene 10B
   1975..2022    +  terminator     T7 terminator: transcription terminator for bacteriophage T7 RNA polymerase
   2048..2114    +  CDS            lacZα (fragment): LacZα fragment of β-galactosidase; lacZ fragment
   2119..2547    +  rep_origin     f1 ori (sequence partly withheld): f1 bacteriophage origin of replication; arrow indicates direction of (+) strand synthesis
   2600..2704    +  promoter       AmpR promoter: bla
   2705..3565    +  CDS            AmpR: β-lactamase; bla; confers resistance to ampicillin, carbenicillin, and related antibiotics
   3736..4324    +  rep_origin     ori: high-copy-number ColE1/pMB1/pBR322/pUC origin of replication
   4507..4560    +  CDS            lacI (fragment): lac repressor; lacI; The lac repressor binds to the lac operator to inhibit transcription in E. coli. This inhibition can be relieved by adding lactose or isopropyl-β-D-thiogalactopyranoside (IPTG).
