[The description below was written by a language model from this plasmid's Addgene catalogue record and pLannotate feature annotations shown in this document.]
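Description:
pRSETA_crGE is a bacterial expression plasmid built on the pRSETA backbone that encodes a genetically encoded FRET sensor for macromolecular crowding, intended for production in E. coli. It is a high-copy plasmid maintained through a ColE1/pUC-type origin and selected with ampicillin via the β-lactamase gene under its own bla promoter. An f1 phage origin is also present, a backbone element that allows single-stranded DNA production. Short annotated fragments of lacZα, lacI and a T7 gene 10-derived sequence appear to be backbone remnants rather than functional parts.

The synthetic insert, CrowdingSensorGE (about 1.8 kb, cloned between NdeI and HindIII), is a single open reading frame driven by the T7 promoter with the phage T7 gene 10 ribosome binding site upstream and the T7 terminator downstream, so expression requires a host supplying T7 RNA polymerase. The fusion places the cyan donor mCerulean3 at the N-terminal end and the yellow acceptor mCitrine (annotated as Citrine) at the C-terminal end. They are separated by a roughly 350 bp linker region that the record describes as comprising two helices and three GSG domains. The catalogue lists an N-terminal His tag, useful for affinity purification; it is not separately annotated in the feature table, though a short stretch between the ribosome binding site and mCerulean3 could accommodate it.

The flexible linker is designed to respond to crowding. In a crowded environment the sensor is expected to adopt a more compact conformation, bringing the two fluorescent proteins closer and raising FRET efficiency. The construct can therefore be used to express the probe in E. coli, either for purification or for measuring crowding in cells.
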