Addgene plasmid #172927: pRSETA_crGE
Purpose: Crowding FRET sensor with mCerulean3 and mCitrine for E. coli expression. Linker comprises 2 helices and 3 GSG domains.
Depositing lab: Arnold Boersma. Depositing organization: University of Groningen. Publication: A sensor for quantification of macromolecular crowding in living cells. Boersma AJ, Zuhorn IS, Poolman B. Nat Methods. 2015 Mar;12(3):227-9, 1 p following 229. doi: 10.1038/nmeth.3257. Epub 2015 Feb 2. PubMed 25643150.
Backbone
  Vector backbone: pRSETA
  Backbone size w/o insert (bp): 2754
  Vector type: Bacterial Expression
Growth in bacteria
  Bacterial resistance: Ampicillin, 100 μg/mL
  Growth temperature: 37°C
  Growth strain: DH5alpha
  Copy number: High Copy
Gene/Insert
  Gene/Insert name: CrowdingSensorGE
  Species: Synthetic
  Insert size (bp): 1806
  Promoter: T7
  Tag / fusion protein: His (N terminal on insert)
  Cloning method: Restriction Enzyme; 5′ cloning site NdeI (unknown if destroyed); 3′ cloning site HindIII (unknown if destroyed)
Terms and licenses: Academic/Nonprofit Terms; Industry Terms: Not Available to Industry
How to cite: pRSETA_crGE was a gift from Arnold Boersma (Addgene plasmid # 172927 ; http://n2t.net/addgene:172927 ; RRID:Addgene_172927)
